>Addgene plasmid #77702 | TBRG4 gRNA (BRDN0001148235) | addgene full sequence | sequence record 189041 | Addgene Assembled Sequence
CCCGGGTGCAAAGATGGATAAAGTTTTAAACAGAGAGGAATCTTTGCAGCTAATGGACCTTCTAGGTCTT
GAAAGGAGTGGGAATTGGCTCCGGTGCCCGTCAGTGGGCAGAGCGCACATCGCCCACAGTCCCCGAGAAG
TTGGGGGGAGGGGTCGGCAATTGATCCGGTGCCTAGAGAAGGTGGCGCGGGGTAAACTGGGAAAGTGATG
TCGTGTACTGGCTCCGCCTTTTTCCCGAGGGTGGGGGAGAACCGTATATAAGTGCAGTAGTCGCCGTGAA
CGTTCTTTTTCGCAACGGGTTTGCCGCCAGAACACAGGTAAGTGCCGTGTGTGGTTCCCGCGGGCCTGGC
CTCTTTACGGGTTATGGCCCTTGCGTGCCTTGAATTACTTCCACCTGGCTGCAGTACGTGATTCTTGATC
CCGAGCTTCGGGTTGGAAGTGGGTGGGAGAGTTCGAGGCCTTGCGCTTAAGGAGCCCCTTCGCCTCGTGC
TTGAGTTGAGGCCTGGCCTGGGCGCTGGGGCCGCCGCGTGCGAATCTGGTGGCACCTTCGCGCCTGTCTC
GCTGCTTTCGATAAGTCTCTAGCCATTTAAAATTTTTGATGACCTGCTGCGACGCTTTTTTTCTGGCAAG
ATAGTCTTGTAAATGCGGGCCAAGATCTGCACACTGGTATTTCGGTTTTTGGGGCCGCGGGCGGCGACGG
GGCCCGTGCGTCCCAGCGCACATGTTCGGCGAGGCGGGGCCTGCGAGCGCGGCCACCGAGAATCGGACGG
GGGTAGTCTCAAGCTGGCCGGCCTGCTCTGGTGCCTGGCCTCGCGCCGCCGTGTATCGCCCCGCCCTGGG
CGGCAAGGCTGGCCCGGTCGGCACCAGTTGCGTGAGCGGAAAGATGGCCGCTTCCCGGCCCTGCTGCAGG
GAGCTCAAAATGGAGGACGCGGCGCTCGGGAGAGCGGGCGGGTGAGTCACCCACACAAAGGAAAAGGGCC
TTTCCGTCCTCAGCCGTCGCTTCATGTGACTCCACGGAGTACCGGGCGCCGTCCAGGCACCTCGATTAGT
TCTCGAGCTTTTGGAGTACGTCGTCTTTAGGTTGGGGGGAGGGGTTTTATGCGATGGAGTTTCCCCACAC
TGAGTGGGTGGAGACTGAAGTTAGGCCAGCTTGGCACTTGATGTAATTCTCCTTGGAATTTGCCCTTTTT
GAGTTTGGATCTTGGTTCATTCTCAAGCCTCAGACAGTGGTTCAAAGTTTTTTTCTTCCATTTCAGGTGT
CGTGACGTACGGCCACCATGACCGAGTACAAGCCCACGGTGCGCCTCGCCACCCGCGACGACGTCCCCAG
GGCCGTACGCACCCTCGCCGCCGCGTTCGCCGACTACCCCGCCACGCGCCACACCGTCGATCCGGACCGC
CACATCGAGCGGGTCACCGAGCTGCAAGAACTCTTCCTCACGCGCGTCGGGCTCGACATCGGCAAGGTGT
GGGTCGCGGACGACGGCGCCGCCGTGGCGGTCTGGACCACGCCGGAGAGCGTCGAAGCGGGGGCGGTGTT
CGCCGAGATCGGCCCGCGCATGGCCGAGTTGAGCGGTTCCCGGCTGGCCGCGCAGCAACAGATGGAAGGC
CTCCTGGCGCCGCACCGGCCCAAGGAGCCCGCGTGGTTCCTGGCCACCGTCGGAGTCTCGCCCGACCACC
AGGGCAAGGGTCTGGGCAGCGCCGTCGTGCTCCCCGGAGTGGAGGCGGCCGAGCGCGCCGGGGTGCCCGC
CTTCCTGGAGACCTCCGCGCCCCGCAACCTCCCCTTCTACGAGCGGCTCGGCTTCACCGTCACCGCCGAC
GTCGAGGTGCCCGAAGGACCGCGCACCTGGTGCATGACCCGCAAGCCCGGTGCCTGAACGCGTTAAGTCG
ACAATCAACCTCTGGATTACAAAATTTGTGAAAGATTGACTGGTATTCTTAACTATGTTGCTCCTTTTAC
GCTATGTGGATACGCTGCTTTAATGCCTTTGTATCATGCTATTGCTTCCCGTATGGCTTTCATTTTCTCC
TCCTTGTATAAATCCTGGTTGCTGTCTCTTTATGAGGAGTTGTGGCCCGTTGTCAGGCAACGTGGCGTGG
TGTGCACTGTGTTTGCTGACGCAACCCCCACTGGTTGGGGCATTGCCACCACCTGTCAGCTCCTTTCCGG
GACTTTCGCTTTCCCCCTCCCTATTGCCACGGCGGAACTCATCGCCGCCTGCCTTGCCCGCTGCTGGACA
GGGGCTCGGCTGTTGGGCACTGACAATTCCGTGGTGTTGTCGGGGAAATCATCGTCCTTTCCTTGGCTGC
TCGCCTGTGTTGCCACCTGGATTCTGCGCGGGACGTCCTTCTGCTACGTCCCTTCGGCCCTCAATCCAGC
GGACCTTCCTTCCCGCGGCCTGCTGCCGGCTCTGCGGCCTCTTCCGCGTCTTCGCCTTCGCCCTCAGACG
AGTCGGATCTCCCTTTGGGCCGCCTCCCCGCGTCGACTTTAAGACCAATGACTTACAAGGCAGCTGTAGA
TCTTAGCCACTTTTTAAAAGAAAAGGGGGGACTGGAAGGGCTAATTCACTCCCAACGAAGACAAGATCTG
CTTTTTGCTTGTACTGGGTCTCTCTGGTTAGACCAGATCTGAGCCTGGGAGCTCTCTGGCTAACTAGGGA
ACCCACTGCTTAAGCCTCAATAAAGCTTGCCTTGAGTGCTTCAAGTAGTGTGTGCCCGTCTGTTGTGTGA
CTCTGGTAACTAGAGATCCCTCAGACCCTTTTAGTCAGTGTGGAAAATCTCTAGCAGTACGTATAGTAGT
TCATGTCATCTTATTATTCAGTATTTATAACTTGCAAAGAAATGAATATCAGAGAGTGAGAGGAACTTGT
TTATTGCAGCTTATAATGGTTACAAATAAAGCAATAGCATCACAAATTTCACAAATAAAGCATTTTTTTC
ACTGCATTCTAGTTGTGGTTTGTCCAAACTCATCAATGTATCTTATCATGTCTGGCTCTAGCTATCCCGC
CCCTAACTCCGCCCATCCCGCCCCTAACTCCGCCCAGTTCCGCCCATTCTCCGCCCCATGGCTGACTAAT
TTTTTTTATTTATGCAGAGGCCGAGGCCGCCTCGGCCTCTGAGCTATTCCAGAAGTAGTGAGGAGGCTTT
TTTGGAGGCCTAGGGACGTACCCAATTCGCCCTATAGTGAGTCGTATTACGCGCGCTCACTGGCCGTCGT
TTTACAACGTCGTGACTGGGAAAACCCTGGCGTTACCCAACTTAATCGCCTTGCAGCACATCCCCCTTTC
GCCAGCTGGCGTAATAGCGAAGAGGCCCGCACCGATCGCCCTTCCCAACAGTTGCGCAGCCTGAATGGCG
AATGGG
[124 nt withheld, positions 3367-3490]
C
[91 nt withheld, positions 3492-3582]
A
[49 nt withheld, positions 3584-3632]
CCTTTGACGTTGGAGTCCACGTTCTTT
[37 nt withheld, positions 3660-3696]
ACCCTATCTCGGTCTATTCTTTTGATTTATAAGGGATTTTGCCGATTTCGGCCTATTGGTTAAAAAATGA
GCTGATTTAACAAAAATTTAACGCGAATTTTAACAAAATATTAACGCTTACAATTTAGGTGGCACTTTTC
GGGGAAATGTGCGCGGAACCCCTATTTGTTTATTTTTCTAAATACATTCAAATATGTATCCGCTCATGAG
ACAATAACCCTGATAAATGCTTCAATAATATTGAAAAAGGAAGAGTATGAGTATTCAACATTTCCGTGTC
GCCCTTATTCCCTTTTTTGCGGCATTTTGCCTTCCTGTTTTTGCTCACCCAGAAACGCTGGTGAAAGTAA
AAGATGCTGAAGATCAGTTGGGTGCACGAGTGGGTTACATCGAACTGGATCTCAACAGCGGTAAGATCCT
TGAGAGTTTTCGCCCCGAAGAACGTTTTCCAATGATGAGCACTTTTAAAGTTCTGCTATGTGGCGCGGTA
TTATCCCGTATTGACGCCGGGCAAGAGCAACTCGGTCGCCGCATACACTATTCTCAGAATGACTTGGTTG
AGTACTCACCAGTCACAGAAAAGCATCTTACGGATGGCATGACAGTAAGAGAATTATGCAGTGCTGCCAT
AACCATGAGTGATAACACTGCGGCCAACTTACTTCTGACAACGATCGGAGGACCGAAGGAGCTAACCGCT
TTTTTGCACAACATGGGGGATCATGTAACTCGCCTTGATCGTTGGGAACCGGAGCTGAATGAAGCCATAC
CAAACGACGAGCGTGACACCACGATGCCTGTAGCAATGGCAACAACGTTGCGCAAACTATTAACTGGCGA
ACTACTTACTCTAGCTTCCCGGCAACAATTAATAGACTGGATGGAGGCGGATAAAGTTGCAGGACCACTT
CTGCGCTCGGCCCTTCCGGCTGGCTGGTTTATTGCTGATAAATCTGGAGCCGGTGAGCGTGGGTCTCGCG
GTATCATTGCAGCACTGGGGCCAGATGGTAAGCCCTCCCGTATCGTAGTTATCTACACGACGGGGAGTCA
GGCAACTATGGATGAACGAAATAGACAGATCGCTGAGATAGGTGCCTCACTGATTAAGCATTGGTAACTG
TCAGACCAAGTTTACTCATATATACTTTAGATTGATTTAAAACTTCATTTTTAATTTAAAAGGATCTAGG
TGAAGATCCTTTTTGATAATCTCATGACCAAAATCCCTTAACGTGAGTTTTCGTTCCACTGAGCGTCAGA
CCCCGTAGAAAAGATCAAAGGATCTTCTTGAGATCCTTTTTTTCTGCGCGTAATCTGCTGCTTGCAAACA
AAAAAACCACCGCTACCAGCGGTGGTTTGTTTGCCGGATCAAGAGCTACCAACTCTTTTTCCGAAGGTAA
CTGGCTTCAGCAGAGCGCAGATACCAAATACTGTTCTTCTAGTGTAGCCGTAGTTAGGCCACCACTTCAA
GAACTCTGTAGCACCGCCTACATACCTCGCTCTGCTAATCCTGTTACCAGTGGCTGCTGCCAGTGGCGAT
AAGTCGTGTCTTACCGGGTTGGACTCAAGACGATAGTTACCGGATAAGGCGCAGCGGTCGGGCTGAACGG
GGGGTTCGTGCACACAGCCCAGCTTGGAGCGAACGACCTACACCGAACTGAGATACCTACAGCGTGAGCT
ATGAGAAAGCGCCACGCTTCCCGAAGGGAGAAAGGCGGACAGGTATCCGGTAAGCGGCAGGGTCGGAACA
GGAGAGCGCACGAGGGAGCTTCCAGGGGGAAACGCCTGGTATCTTTATAGTCCTGTCGGGTTTCGCCACC
TCTGACTTGAGCGTCGATTTTTGTGATGCTCGTCAGGGGGGCGGAGCCTATGGAAAAACGCCAGCAACGC
GGCCTTTTTACGGTTCCTGGCCTTTTGCTGGCCTTTTGCTCACATGTTCTTTCCTGCGTTATCCCCTGAT
TCTGTGGATAACCGTATTACCGCCTTTGAGTGAGCTGATACCGCTCGCCGCAGCCGAACGACCGAGCGCA
GCGAGTCAGTGAGCGAGGAAGCGGAAGAGCGCCCAATACGCAAACCGCCTCTCCCCGCGCGTTGGCCGAT
TCATTAATGCAGCTGGCACGACAGGTTTCCCGACTGGAAAGCGGGCAGTGAGCGCAACGCAATTAATGTG
AGTTAGCTCACTCATTAGGCACCCCAGGCTTTACACTTTATGCTTCCGGCTCGTATGTTGTGTGGAATTG
TGAGCGGATAACAATTTCACACAGGAAACAGCTATGACCATGATTACGCCAAGCGCGCAATTAACCCTCA
CTAAAGGGAACAAAAGCTGGAGCTGCAAGCTTAATGTAGTCTTATGCAATACTCTTGTAGTCTTGCAACA
TGGTAACGATGAGTTAGCAACATGCCTTACAAGGAGAGAAAAAGCACCGTGCATGCCGATTGGTGGAAGT
AAGGTGGTACGATCGTGCCTTATTAGGAAGGCAACAGACGGGTCTGACATGGATTGGACGAACCACTGAA
TTGCCGCATTGCAGAGATATTGTATTTAAGTGCCTAGCTCGATACATAAACGGGTCTCTCTGGTTAGACC
AGATCTGAGCCTGGGAGCTCTCTGGCTAACTAGGGAACCCACTGCTTAAGCCTCAATAAAGCTTGCCTTG
AGTGCTTCAAGTAGTGTGTGCCCGTCTGTTGTGTGACTCTGGTAACTAGAGATCCCTCAGACCCTTTTAG
TCAGTGTGGAAAATCTCTAGCAGTGGCGCCCGAACAGGGACTTGAAAGCGAAAGGGAAACCAGAGGAGCT
CTCTCGACGCAGGACTCGGCTTGCTGAAGCGCGCACGGCAAGAGGCGAGGGGCGGCGACTGGTGAGTACG
CCAAAAATTTTGACTAGCGGAGGCTAGAAGGAGAGAGATGGGTGCGAGAGCGTCAGTATTAAGCGGGGGA
GAATTAGATCGCGATGGGAAAAAATTCGGTTAAGGCCAGGGGGAAAGAAAAAATATAAATTAAAACATAT
AGTATGGGCAAGCAGGGAGCTAGAACGATTCGCAGTTAATCCTGGCCTGTTAGAAACATCAGAAGGCTGT
AGACAAATACTGGGACAGCTACAACCATCCCTTCAGACAGGATCAGAAGAACTTAGATCATTATATAATA
CAGTAGCAACCCTCTATTGTGTGCATCAAAGGATAGAGATAAAAGACACCAAGGAAGCTTTAGACAAGAT
AGAGGAAGAGCAAAACAAAAGTAAGACCACCGCACAGCAAGCGGCCGCTGATCTTCAGACCTGGAGGAGG
AGATATGAGGGACAATTGGAGAAGTGAATTATATAAATATAAAGTAGTAAAAATTGAACCATTAGGAGTA
GCACCCACCAAGGCAAAGAGAAGAGTGGTGCAGAGAGAAAAAAGAGCAGTGGGAATAGGAGCTTTGTTCC
TTGGGTTCTTGGGAGCAGCAGGAAGCACTATGGGCGCAGCGTCAATGACGCTGACGGTACAGGCCAGACA
ATTATTGTCTGGTATAGTGCAGCAGCAGAACAATTTGCTGAGGGCTATTGAGGCGCAACAGCATCTGTTG
CAACTCACAGTCTGGGGCATCAAGCAGCTCCAGGCAAGAATCCTGGCTGTGGAAAGATACCTAAAGGATC
AACAGCTCCTGGGGATTTGGGGTTGCTCTGGAAAACTCATTTGCACCACTGCTGTGCCTTGGAATGCTAG
TTGGAGTAATAAATCTCTGGAACAGATTTGGAATCACACGACCTGGATGGAGTGGGACAGAGAAATTAAC
AATTACACAAGCTTAATACACTCCTTAATTGAAGAATCGCAAAACCAGCAAGAAAAGAATGAACAAGAAT
TATTGGAATTAGATAAATGGGCAAGTTTGTGGAATTGGTTTAACATAACAAATTGGCTGTGGTATATAAA
ATTATTCATAATGATAGTAGGAGGCTTGGTAGGTTTAAGAATAGTTTTTGCTGTACTTTCTATAGTGAAT
AGAGTTAGGCAGGGATATTCACCATTATCGTTTCAGACCCACCTCCCAACCCCGAGGGGACCCAGAGAGG
GCCTATTTCCCATGATTCCTTCATATTTGCATATACGATACAAGGCTGTTAGAGAGATAATTAGAATTAA
TTTGACTGTAAACACAAAGATATTAGTACAAAATACGTGACGTAGAAAGTAATAATTTCTTGGGTAGTTT
GCAGTTTTAAAATTATGTTTTAAAATGGACTATCATATGCTTACCGTAACTTGAAAGTATTTCGATTTCT
TGGCTTTATATATCTTGTGGAAAGGACGAAACACCGGAAGCTCAAGTACAAGCACCGTTTTAGAGCTAGA
AATAGCAAGTTAAAATAAGGCTAGTCCGTTATCAACTTGAAAAAGTGGCACCGAGTCGGTGCTTTTTTAA
GCTTGGCGTAACTAGATCTTGAGACAAATGGCAGTATTCATCCACAATTTTAAAAGAAAAGGGGGGATTG
GGGGGTACAGTGCAGGGGAAAGAATAGTAGACATAATAGCAACAGACATACAAACTAAAGAATTACAAAA
ACAAATTACAAAAATTCAAAATTTTCGGGTTTATTACAGGGACAGCAGAGATCCACTTTGGCGCCGGCTC
GAGGGGG
Features (pLannotate 1.2.2; 29 found; start..end, strand, type, name):
     14..80      +  CDS            small t antigen (fragment): SV40 (simian virus 40) small t antigen
    106..317     +  promoter       EF-1α core promoter: core promoter for human elongation factor EF-1α
    318..1256    +  intron         EF-1α intron A: intron upstream of the start codon of human EF-1α
   1278..1877    +  CDS            PuroR (fragment): puromycin N-acetyltransferase; pac from Streptomyces; confers resistance to puromycin
   1893..2481    +  misc_feature   WPRE: woodchuck hepatitis virus posttranscriptional regulatory element
   2532..2551    +  misc_feature   cPPT/CTS (fragment): central polypurine tract and central termination sequence of HIV-1
   2553..2786    +  LTR            3' LTR (ΔU3): self-inactivating 3' long terminal repeat (LTR) from HIV-1
   2864..2985    +  polyA_signal   SV40 poly(A) signal: SV40 polyadenylation signal
   3025..3160    +  rep_origin     SV40 ori: SV40 origin of replication
   3181..3199    -  promoter       T7 promoter: promoter for bacteriophage T7 RNA polymerase
   3207..3362    +  CDS            lacZα (fragment): LacZα fragment of β-galactosidase; lacZ fragment
   3367..3795    +  rep_origin     f1 ori (sequence partly withheld): f1 bacteriophage origin of replication; arrow indicates direction of (+) strand synthesis
   3848..3952    +  promoter       AmpR promoter: bla
   3953..4813    +  CDS            AmpR: β-lactamase; bla; confers resistance to ampicillin, carbenicillin, and related antibiotics
   4984..5572    +  rep_origin     ori: high-copy-number ColE1/pMB1/pBR322/pUC origin of replication
   5755..5847    +  CDS            lacI (fragment): lac repressor; lacI; The lac repressor binds to the lac operator to inhibit transcription in E. coli. This inhibition can be relieved by adding lactose or isopropyl-β-D-thiogalactopyranoside (IPTG).
   5860..5881    +  protein_bind   CAP binding site: CAP binding activates transcription in the presence of cAMP. E. coli catabolite activator protein
   5896..5926    +  promoter       lac promoter: promoter for the E. coli lac operon
   5934..5950    +  protein_bind   lac operator: The lac repressor binds to the lac operator to inhibit transcription in E. coli. This inhibition can be relieved by adding lactose or isopropyl-β-D-thiogalactopyranoside (IPTG). lac repressor encoded by lacI
   5995..6013    +  promoter       T3 promoter: promoter for bacteriophage T3 RNA polymerase
   6041..6267    +  promoter       RSV promoter: Rous sarcoma virus enhancer/promoter
   6268..6448    +  LTR            5' LTR (truncated): truncated 5' long terminal repeat (LTR) from HIV-1
   6495..6620    +  misc_feature   HIV-1 Ψ: packaging signal of human immunodeficiency virus type 1
   6604..6967    +  CDS            HIV-1 gag (fragment): gag protein from human immunodeficiency virus 1; gag
   7113..7346    +  misc_feature   RRE: The Rev response element (RRE) of HIV-1 allows for Rev-dependent mRNA export from the nucleus to the cytoplasm.
   7723..7749    +  CDS            Rev (fragment): human immunodeficiency virus 1 (HIV-1) Rev protein; rev; enhances nuclear export of unspliced and incompletely spliced viral mRNAs
   7753..7993    +  promoter       U6 promoter: RNA polymerase III promoter for human U6 snRNA
   8023..8098    +  misc_RNA       gRNA scaffold: guide RNA scaffold for the Streptococcus pyogenes CRISPR/Cas9 system
   8154..8271    +  misc_feature   cPPT/CTS: central polypurine tract and central termination sequence of HIV-1
