[The description below was written by a language model from this plasmid's Addgene catalogue record and pLannotate feature annotations shown in this document.]
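Description:
TBRG4 gRNA (BRDN0001148235) is a third-generation lentiviral guide RNA plasmid built on the lentiGuide-Puro backbone and designed to direct Streptococcus pyogenes Cas9 to the human TBRG4 gene. It is propagated in E. coli as a high-copy plasmid through a ColE1/pUC-type origin with ampicillin selection (β-lactamase). The backbone also carries an f1 origin, an SV40 origin and poly(A) signal, and remnants of lac and T7/T3 cloning-vector sequences. The 8.3 kb annotated sequence covers the full plasmid.

The lentiviral transfer cassette begins with an RSV promoter fused to a truncated HIV-1 5' LTR, which makes genomic RNA production independent of Tat. This is followed by the Ψ packaging signal with a partial gag sequence and the Rev response element for nuclear export of the unspliced genome. It ends with a self-inactivating ΔU3 3' LTR. Within this unit, a human U6 RNA polymerase III promoter drives the TBRG4-specific spacer joined to the Cas9 gRNA scaffold. A cPPT/CTS element that aids nuclear import of the preintegration complex lies downstream. A separate EF-1α promoter with its intron A drives puromycin N-acetyltransferase, which allows selection of transduced mammalian cells, and a WPRE enhances transcript expression.

The plasmid does not encode Cas9, so it must be used with a separate Cas9 vector such as lentiCas9-Blast or in cells that already express the nuclease. The guide was designed against several TBRG4 reference transcripts. It belongs to a human kinome gRNA collection produced using optimized sgRNA design rules, and it is intended for knockout studies of TBRG4.
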