Addgene plasmid #77702: TBRG4 gRNA (BRDN0001148235)
Purpose: 3rd generation lentiviral gRNA plasmid targeting human TBRG4
Depositing lab: John Doench & David Root. Depositing organization: Broad Institute. Publication: Optimized sgRNA design to maximize activity and minimize off-target effects of CRISPR-Cas9. Doench JG, Fusi N, Sullender M, Hegde M, Vaimberg EW, Donovan KF, Smith I, Tothova Z, Wilen C, Orchard R, Virgin HW, Listgarten J, Root DE. Nat Biotechnol. 2016 Jan 18. doi: 10.1038/nbt.3437. PubMed 26780180.
Backbone
  Vector backbone: lentiGuide-Puro
  Backbone manufacturer: Zhang Lab (Addgene plasmid # 52963)
  Vector type: Mammalian Expression, Lentiviral, CRISPR
  Selectable markers: Puromycin
Growth in bacteria
  Bacterial resistance: Ampicillin, 100 μg/mL
  Growth temperature: 37°C
  Growth strain: DH5alpha
  Copy number: High Copy
Gene/Insert
  Gene/Insert name: TBRG4 (alt names: TBRG4; NM_001261834.1)
  gRNA/shRNA sequence: GAAGCTCAAGTACAAGCACC
  Species: H. sapiens (human)
  Promoter: hU6
  Cloning method: Unknown
  Sequencing primers: 5′ U6-F; 3′ pS2-R
Terms and licenses: Academic/Nonprofit Terms; Industry Terms: Not Available to Industry
Depositor comments: The gRNA was designed to target the following Genbank reference sequence(s): NM_001261834.1,NM_004749.3,NM_030900.3,NM_199122.2. Note that this plasmid does NOT contain Cas9. It should be used in conjunction with lentiCas9-Blast (Addgene #52962) or otherwise with cell lines already expressing Cas9. Browse the full kinome gRNA library at http://www.addgene.org/pooled-library/broadgpp-human-kinome/ or visit http://www.broadinstitute.org/rnai/public/ for detailed protocols and information.
How to cite: TBRG4 gRNA (BRDN0001148235) was a gift from John Doench & David Root (Addgene plasmid # 77702)
