>Addgene plasmid #77702 | TBRG4 gRNA (BRDN0001148235) | depositor partial sequence | sequence record 145162 | Target Sequence
GAAGCTCAAGTACAAGCACC
