>Addgene plasmid #77702 | TBRG4 gRNA (BRDN0001148235) | addgene partial sequence | sequence record 152666 | hU6-F 5'-GAGGGCCTATTTCCCATGATT-3'
ATTAGAATTAATTTGACTGTAAACACAAAGATATTAGTACAAAATACGTGACGTAGAAAGTAATAATTTC
TTGGGTAGTTTGCAGTTTTAAAATTATGTTTTAAAATGGACTATCATATGCTTACCGTAACTTGAAAGTA
TTTCGATTTCTTGGCTTTATATATCTTGTGGAAAGGACGAAACACCAGGAGAGCAAGGCATCAGACGGGT
TTTAGAGCTAGAAATAGCAAGTTAAAATAAGGCTAGTCCGTTATCAACTTGAAAAAGTGGCACCGAGTCG
GTGCTTTTTTAAGCTTGGCGTAACTAGATCTTGAGACAAATGGCAGTATTCATCCACAATTTTAAAAGAA
AAGGGGGGATTGGGGGGTACAGTGCAGGGGAAAGAATAGTAGACATAATAGCAACAGACATACAAACTAA
AGAATTACAAAAACAAATTACAAAAATTCAAAATTTTCGGGTTTATTACAGGGACAGCAGAGATCCACTT
TGGCGCCGGCTCGAGGGGGCCCGGGTGCAAAGATGGATAAAGTTTTAAACAGAGAGGAATCTTTGCAGCT
AATGGACCTTCTAGGTCTTGAAAGGAGTGGGAATTGGCTCCGGTGCCCGTCAGTGGGCAGAGCGCACATC
GCCCACAGTCCCCGAGAAGTTGGGGGGAGGGGTCGGCAATTGATCCGGTGCCTAGAGAAGGTGGCGCGGG
GTAAACTGG
